Addgene plasmid #24437: L4C
Depositing lab: Ron Vale. Depositing organization: University of California, San Francisco (UCSF). Publication: Controlling kinesin by reversible disulfide cross-linking. Identifying the motility-producing conformational change. Tomishige M, Vale RD. J Cell Biol. 2000 Nov 27. 151(5):1081-92. 10.1083/jcb.151.5.1081 PubMed 11086009.
Backbone
  Vector backbone: pET17b
  Backbone size w/o insert (bp): 3300
  Vector type: Bacterial Expression
Growth in bacteria
  Bacterial resistance: Ampicillin, 100 μg/mL
  Growth temperature: 37°C
  Growth strain: DH5alpha
  Copy number: High Copy
Gene/Insert
  Gene/Insert name: Kinesin (alt names: K560CLM-GFP; KIF5B)
  Species: H. sapiens (human)
  Insert size (bp): 1680
  Mutation: C7S/C65A/C168A/C174S/C294A/C330S/C421A, L4C
  Entrez Gene: KIF5B (a.k.a. HEL-S-61, KINH, KNS, KNS1, UKHC)
  Tag / fusion protein: GFP (C terminal on insert); 6XHis (C terminal on insert)
  Cloning method: Restriction Enzyme
  Sequencing primers: 5′ T7, GFP-R; 3′ T7-term
Terms and licenses: Academic/Nonprofit Terms; Industry Terms: Not Available to Industry
How to cite: L4C was a gift from Ron Vale (Addgene plasmid # 24437 ; http://n2t.net/addgene:24437 ; RRID:Addgene_24437)
