[The description below was written by a language model from this plasmid's Addgene catalogue record.]
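Description:
L4C is a bacterial expression plasmid built on the pET17b backbone (about 3.3 kb without insert), carrying a roughly 1.7 kb fragment of human conventional kinesin heavy chain, KIF5B. It is recorded as a high-copy plasmid selected with ampicillin. No feature table accompanies the record, so the promoter is not explicitly annotated. However, pET17b is a T7-based vector, and the listed T7 and T7-terminator sequencing primers are consistent with the insert sitting between a T7 promoter and terminator. Expression would therefore depend on a host that supplies T7 RNA polymerase.

The alternative name K560CLM-GFP suggests a truncated kinesin of about 560 residues, consistent with the insert size, in a "cysteine-light" background. Seven native cysteines are replaced (C7S, C65A, C168A, C174S, C294A, C330S, C421A), and a single new cysteine is then introduced at position 4 (L4C), which gives the plasmid its name. Removing the native cysteines leaves the engineered one as a defined site for thiol chemistry. The protein is fused at its C terminus to GFP, which provides a fluorescent label, and to a 6xHis tag for metal-affinity purification.

The associated publication concerns controlling kinesin by reversible disulfide cross-linking to identify the conformational change that produces motility. L4C is thus a source of recombinant, fluorescent kinesin with an engineered cysteine near the N terminus. The record does not state the specific role of this single-cysteine variant within that study.
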