>Addgene plasmid #24437 | L4C | addgene partial sequence | sequence record 30375 | 24437 with GFP-R
TCTTCTCCTTTACTCATGGTACCTTTTAGTAAAGATGCCATCATCTCAGCTGCTCGTTTTTTCTGGTGGT
TGGTCATTTCCTTAAGTTTCTGAAGCTCAGCATCTATACTCGCTAAAGTTGCCGATTTCTGATTCAATTC
ATCACTAAGCAATTCATATTCCTTAGTTTTGTCTTCAACTTCCTGAGACTTCTGATCATAATTGACAGCA
AGTTCTTCTAGGGCCTGTAAAACTTCTTTCACTTCTTCTTTAGAGGCATCATTTTCTGCTTGAAGGCGAT
TCAGCTCAGCTTGCATATTGTCTTGATCCCTTCTGGTAGATGCCAAAAGCTCCTCCTGATCCAACATTTG
CGTCTTCAGCTTCTCTACCAGTTGACTTTGCTGGTTAATTTCTTCATCCTTGTCATCAAGCTGTTTGTAT
AATTTAGCAATTTCTTCTTCAGCCTTTCTTCTTTCAGCATCAGTAAAATTGCCTATAACTCCAATTGCGG
TTGCTGGTTTATCATTGGTAAGAGTAATATCTTTATCCACTGTGAAAGCTTCCAAGTTGGCTTTCTCTTT
GTCAAACTGTTCATCAATAGGCACCGTCTCCCCATTACGCCATCTGTTGAGCTCATTTTCAAGCCACTGA
ATAGTGTTCCGCAGGATCTTATTTTTTTCTTTTTCTTTTTCATACTTCTTTTTCCACTGTTCTGCGGTTA
ACTCCACATTGACACTAACTGTGTTCTTAATTGTTTTGGCCCTTTGGCCAAATAAGAGTGTAGATTTTGT
TTCAGACTCATTGTATGATGATGGAGAGCAGCAAATTACAATAGTGGTTCTAGCGTTGCCACCTA
