>Addgene plasmid #24437 | L4C | addgene partial sequence | sequence record 30376 | 24437 with T7-term
TTCGGGCTTTGTTAGCAGCCGGATCTGCTCGAGTTAATGGTGATGATGGTGATGTTTGTATAGTTCATCC
ATGCCATGTGTAATCCCAGCAGCTGTTACAAACTCAAGAAGGACCATGTGGTCTCTCTTTTCGTTGGGAT
CTTTCGAAAGGGCAGATTGTGTGGACAGGTAATGGTTGTCTGGTAAAAGGACAGGGCCATCGCCAATTGG
AGTATTTTGTTGATAATGGTCTGCTAGTTGAACGCTTCCATCTTCAATGTTGTGTCTAATTTTGAAGTTA
ACTTTGATTCCATTCTTTTGTTTGTCTGCCATGATGTATACATTGTGTGAGTTATAGTTGTATTCCAATT
TGTGTCCAAGAATGTTTCCATCTTCTTTAAAATCAATACCTTTTAACTCGATTCTATTAACAAGGGTATC
ACCTTCAAACTTGACTTCAGCACGTGTCTTGTAGTTCCCGTCATCTTTGAAAAATATAGTTCTTTCCTGT
ACATAACCTTCGGGCATGGCACTCTTGAAAAAGTCATGCTGTTTCATATGATCTGGGTATCTTGAAAAGC
ATTGAACACCATAAGTCAGAGTAGTGACAAGTGTTGGCCATGGAACAGGTAGTTTTCCAGTAGTGCAAAT
AAATTTAAGGGTAAGTTTTCCGTATGTTGCATCACCTTCACCCTCTCCACTGACAGAAAATTTGTGCCCA
TTAACATCACCATCTAATTCAACAAGAATTGGGACAACTCC
