>Addgene plasmid #24437 | L4C | addgene partial sequence | sequence record 30377 | 24437 with T7
TTTTGTTTAACTTTAAGAAGGAGATATACATATGGCGGACTGCGCCGAGTCTAATATTAAAGTGATGTGT
CGCTTCAGACCTCTCAACGAGTCTGAAGTGAACCGCGGCGACAAGTACATCGCCAAGTTTCAGGGAGAAG
ACACGGTCGTGATCGCGTCCAAGCCTTATGCATTTGATCGGGTGTTCCAGTCAAGCACATCTCAAGAGCA
AGTGTATAATGACGCCGCAAAGAAGATTGTTAAAGACGTCCTTGAAGGATATAATGGAACAATATTTGCA
TACGGCCAAACATCCTCTGGGAAGACACACACAATGGAGGGTAAACTTCATGATCCAGAAGGCATGGGAA
TTATTCCAAGAATAGTGCAAGATATTTTTAATTATATTTACTCCATGGATGAAAATTTGGAATTTCATAT
TAAGGTTTCATATTTTGAAATATATTTGGATAAGATAAGGGACCTGTTAGATGTTTCAAAGACCAACCTT
TCAGTTCATGAAGACAAAAACCGAGTTCCCTATGTAAAGGGAGCCACAGAGCGTTTTGTAAGTAGTCCAG
ATGAAGTTATGGATACAATAGATGAAGGAAAATCCAACAGACATGTAGCAGTTACAAATATGAATGAACA
TAGCTCTAGGAGTCACAGTATATTTCTTATTAATGTCAAACAAGAGAACACACAAACGGAACAAAAGCTG
AGTGGGAAAACTTTATCTAGTTGATTA
